>Addgene plasmid #99088 | pRRG764-SoxB2-2 | addgene full sequence | sequence record 192085 | Addgene NGS Result
ATCTTCTTGAGATCCTTTTTTTCTGCGCGTAATCTGCTGCTTGCAAACAAAAAAACCACCGCTACCAGCG
GTGGTTTGTTTGCCGGATCAAGAGCTACCAACTCTTTTTCCGAAGGTAACTGGCTTCAGCAGAGCGCAGA
TACCAAATACTGTTCTTCTAGTGTAGCCGTAGTTAGGCCACCACTTCAAGAACTCTGTAGCACCGCCTAC
ATACCTCGCTCTGCTAATCCTGTTACCAGTGGCTGCTGCCAGTGGCGATAAGTCGTGTCTTACCGGGTTG
GACTCAAGACGATAGTTACCGGATAAGGCGCAGCGGTCGGGCTGAACGGGGGGTTCGTGCACACAGCCCA
GCTTGGAGCGAACGACCTACACCGAACTGAGATACCTACAGCGTGAGCTATGAGAAAGCGCCACGCTTCC
CGAAGGGAGAAAGGCGGACAGGTATCCGGTAAGCGGCAGGGTCGGAACAGGAGAGCGCACGAGGGAGCTT
CCAGGGGGAAACGCCTGGTATCTTTATAGTCCTGTCGGGTTTCGCCACCTCTGACTTGAGCGTCGATTTT
TGTGATGCTCGTCAGGGGGGCGGAGCCTATGGAAAAACGCCAGCAACGCGGCCTTTTTACGGTTCCTGGC
CTTTTGCTGGCCTTTTGCTCACATGTTCTTTCCTGCGTTATCCCCTGATTCTGTGGATAACCGTATTACC
GCCTTTGAGTGAGCTGATACCGCTCGCCGCAGCCGAACGACCGAGCGCAGCGAGTCAGTGAGCGAGGAAG
CACGCGTCAAAAAACCCCTCAAGACCCGTTTAGAGGCCCCAAGGGGTTATGCTAGGCGCGCCGGATCCTA
ATACGACTCACTATAGGGAGATTTAGGTGACACTATAGAAGTGACCTTGAGAGTGACGGCAGAGTTCCCA
ATAACTTTTCCGATGATAACAAGCTCGATCGGGAACAAGAAGGAATCAATGGTAAATTACTCCAAGGATA
AACTAAAGGGATCGTGTATTTATCTTTTCGGAATATTGATTTCGGTTTTCGTCTTGGGCGGTATTTGTAA
TCCGGATGATCTTTCATGTGAATGGCTCTTAGGCGTTTAGCTTCATCGATAAATGGTCGCTTCTGCAATT
CAGTTAAATGCTTCCATTCAGCACCCAGGCGTTTACTGATTTCTGAATTGTGCATTTTTGGATTTTCTTG
GGCCATTTTTCTACGTTGACCTCTACTCCAAACCATAAATGCATTCATCGGTCGTTTGACGTGGTCTTCT
TTTATTGACGCATTGCTCGAGCTGACGTTGATTTTTTCCGTTTCTTCAACGATATCCGATTTGTCTTCAT
CGCTGTAACCGAAGGTCTCCCTTTAGTGAGGGTTAATTCTCCCTATAGTGAGTCGTATTAGGATCCGGCG
CGCCTAGCATAACCCCTTGGGGCCTCTAAACGGGTCTTGAGGGGTTTTTTGACGCGTCGATTTCGGCCTA
TTGGTTAAAAAATGAGCTGATTTAACAAAAATTTAACGCGAATTTTAACAAAATTCAGGGCGCAAGGGCT
GCTAAAGGAAGCGGAACACGTAGAAAGCCAGTCCGCAGAAACGGTGCTGACCCCGGATGAATGTCAGCTA
CTGGGCTATCTGGACAAGGGAAAACGCAAGCGCAAAGAGAAAGCAGGTAGCTTGCAGTGGGCTTACATGG
CGATAGCTAGACTGGGCGGTTTTATGGACAGCAAGCGAACCGGAATTGCCAGCTGGGGCGCCCTCTGGTA
AGGTTGGGAAGCCCTGCAAAGTAAACTGGATGGCTTTCTTGCCGCCAATGATCTGATGGCGCAGGGGATC
AAGATCTGATCAAGAGACAGGATGAGGATCGTTTCGCATGATTGAACAAGATGGATTGCACGCAGGTTCT
CCGGCCGCTTGGGTGGAGAGGCTATTCGGCTATGACTGGGCACAACAGACAATCGGCTGCTCTGATGCCG
CCGTGTTCCGGCTGTCAGCGCAGGGGCGCCCGGTTCTTTTTGTCAAGACCGACCTGTCCGGTGCCCTGAA
TGAACTGCAGGACGAGGCAGCGCGGCTATCGTGGCTGGCCACGACGGGCGTTCCTTGCGCAGCTGTGCTC
GACGTTGTCACTGAAGCGGGAAGGGACTGGCTGCTATTGGGCGAAGTGCCGGGGCAGGATCTCCTGTCAT
CCCACCTTGCTCCTGCCGAGAAAGTATCCATCATGGCTGATGCAATGCGGCGGCTGCATACGCTTGATCC
GGCTACCTGCCCATTCGACCACCAAGCGAAACATCGCATCGAGCGAGCACGTACTCGGATGGAAGCCGGT
CTTGTCGATCAGGATGATCTGGACGAAGAGCATCAGGGGCTCGCGCCAGCCGAACTGTTCGCCAGGCTCA
AGGCGCGCATGCCCGACGGCGAGGATCTCGTCGTGACCCATGGCGATGCCTGCTTGCCGAATATCATGGT
GGAAAATGGCCGCTTTTCTGGATTCATCGACTGTGGCCGGCTGGGTGTGGCGGACCGCTATCAGGACATA
GCGTTGGCTACCCGTGATATTGCTGAAGAGCTTGGCGGCGAATGGGCTGACCGCTTCCTCGTGCTTTACG
GTATCGCCGCTCCCGATTCGCAGCGCATCGCCTTCTATCGCCTTCTTGACGAGTTCTTCTGAATTGAAAA
AGGAAGAGTATGAGTATTCAACATTTCCGTGTCGCCCTTATTCCCTTTTTTGCGGCATTTTGCCTTCCTG
TTTTTGCTCACCCAGAAACGCTGGTGAAAGTAAAAGATGCTGAAGATCAGTTGGGTGCACGAGTGGGTTA
CATCGAACTGGATCTCAACAGCGGTAAGATCCTTGAGAGTTTTCGCCCCGAAGAACGTTTTCCAATGATG
AGCACTTTTAAAGTTCTGCTATGTGGCGCGGTATTATCCCGTATTGACGCCGGGCAAGAGCAACTCGGTC
GCCGCATACACTATTCTCAGAATGACTTGGTTGAGTACTCACCAGTCACAGAAAAGCATCTTACGGATGG
CATGACAGTAAGAGAATTATGCAGTGCTGCCATAACCATGAGTGATAACACTGCGGCCAACTTACTTCTG
ACAACGATCGGAGGACCGAAGGAGCTAACCGCTTTTTTGCACAACATGGGGGATCATGTAACTCGCCTTG
ATCGTTGGGAACCGGAGCTGAATGAAGCCATACCAAACGACGAGCGTGACACCACGATGCCTGTAGCAAT
GGCAACAACGTTGCGCAAACTATTAACTGGCGAACTACTTACTCTAGCTTCCCGGCAACAATTAATAGAC
TGGATGGAGGCGGATAAAGTTGCAGGACCACTTCTGCGCTCGGCCCTTCCGGCTGGCTGGTTTATTGCTG
ATAAATCTGGAGCCGGTGAGCGTGGGTCTCGCGGTATCATTGCAGCACTGGGGCCAGATGGTAAGCCCTC
CCGTATCGTAGTTATCTACACGACGGGGAGCCAGGCAACTATGGATGAACGAAATAGACAGATCGCTGAG
ATAGGTGCCTCACTGATTAAGCATTGGTAACTGTCAGACCAAGTTTACTCATATATACTTTAGATTGATT
TAAAACTTCATTTTTAATTTAAAAGGATCTAGGTGAAGATCCTTTTTGATAATCTCATGACCAAAATCCC
TTAACGTGAGTTTTCGTTCCACTGAGCGTCAGACCCCGTAGAAAAGATCAAAGG
Features (pLannotate 1.2.2; 13 found; start..end, strand, type, name):
      7..595     +  rep_origin     ori: high-copy-number ColE1/pMB1/pBR322/pUC origin of replication
    778..825     -  terminator     T7 terminator: transcription terminator for bacteriophage T7 RNA polymerase
    839..857     +  promoter       T7 promoter: promoter for bacteriophage T7 RNA polymerase
    861..879     +  promoter       SP6 promoter: promoter for bacteriophage SP6 RNA polymerase
    876..1256    -  CDS            SOX14 (fragment): SOX14_HUMAN - Also known as SOX28. Experimental evidence at protein level: Swiss-Prot protein existence level 1. Acts as a negative regulator of transcription. From Homo sapiens (Human).
   1350..1368    -  promoter       T3 promoter: promoter for bacteriophage T3 RNA polymerase
   1372..1390    -  promoter       T7 promoter: promoter for bacteriophage T7 RNA polymerase
   1404..1451    +  terminator     T7 terminator: transcription terminator for bacteriophage T7 RNA polymerase
   1458..1524    +  rep_origin     M13 ori (fragment): M13 bacteriophage origin of replication; arrow indicates direction of (+) strand synthesis
   1527..1826    +  CDS            tnpA (fragment): TN5P_ECOLX - Also known as tnp. Experimental evidence at protein level: Swiss-Prot protein existence level 1. Mediates transposition of transposon Tn5 by a 'cut and paste' mechanism. First, the monomeric transposase binds the 19 bp inverted DNA repeats flanking the transposon. Then, dimerization of the DNA- bound transposase creates a synaptic DNA complex. After nicking of the first DNA strand, excision of the transposon proceeds through a series of intermediates. The transposase then mediates the insertion of the transposon at a new site by strand transfer. The activity of the wild- type tran
   1858..2649    +  CDS            neo: KKA2_KLEPN - Also known as kan, nptII. Experimental evidence at protein level: Swiss-Prot protein existence level 1. Resistance to kanamycin, neomycin, paromomycin, ribostamycin, butirosin and gentamicin B. From Klebsiella pneumoniae.
   2653..2669    +  promoter       AmpR promoter (fragment): bla
   2670..3530    +  CDS            AmpR: β-lactamase; bla; confers resistance to ampicillin, carbenicillin, and related antibiotics
