[The description below was written by a language model from this plasmid's Addgene catalogue record and pLannotate feature annotations shown in this document.]
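Description:
pRRG764-SoxB2-2 is a small bacterial plasmid (about 3.7 kb as sequenced) built on pJC53.2, a T/A cloning vector designed for in vitro synthesis of double-stranded RNA and of sense or antisense riboprobes. It is maintained in E. coli at high copy from a ColE1/pUC-type origin and carries two selectable markers, a neo/nptII kanamycin resistance gene and the β-lactamase ampicillin resistance gene. The annotation also picks up short fragments of an M13 origin and of the Tn5 transposase upstream of neo; these look like backbone remnants rather than functional parts.

The insert is a 452 bp fragment of the SoxB2-2 transcript from the planarian Schmidtea mediterranea, cloned into Eam1105I-generated overhangs, with both sites destroyed in the process. The automated annotation labels most of this region as a fragment of human SOX14, which presumably reflects sequence similarity between Sox family members rather than a human origin. The fragment sits within a nested, convergent set of phage promoters. An outer pair of opposing T7 promoters, each backed by a T7 terminator placed to stop transcription from the opposite promoter, allows both strands to be transcribed by T7 RNA polymerase to produce dsRNA. Just inside these lie an SP6 promoter on one side and a T3 promoter on the other, so either strand can be transcribed on its own to make strand-specific probes. No eukaryotic expression elements are present.

According to the record, the plasmid is used to generate dsRNA for RNA interference knockdown of SoxB2-2 and riboprobes for in situ hybridization in planarians, and it derives from a functional genomics screen for regulators of brain regeneration.
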