Addgene plasmid #99088: pRRG764-SoxB2-2
Purpose: dsRNA and riboprobe synthesis for Schmidtea mediterranea SoxB2-2
Depositing lab: Phillip Newmark. Depositing organization: University of Illinois at Urbana-Champaign. Publication: A functional genomics screen in planarians reveals regulators of whole-brain regeneration. Roberts-Galbraith RH, Brubacher JL, Newmark PA. Elife. 2016 Sep 9;5. pii: e17002. doi: 10.7554/eLife.17002. PubMed 27612384.
Backbone
  Vector backbone: pJC53.2
  Backbone manufacturer: Phillip Newmark (Addgene plasmid # 26536)
  Backbone size w/o insert (bp): 3240
  Vector type: T/A Cloning Vector for dsRNA generation and the generation of sense and anti-sense probes
Growth in bacteria
  Bacterial resistance: Ampicillin and Kanamycin, 100 & 50 μg/mL
  Growth temperature: 37°C
  Growth strain: DH5alpha
  Copy number: High Copy
Gene/Insert
  Gene/Insert name: SoxB2-2 in situ probe (alt names: KY024337.1 (Genbank); dd_Smed_v6_20944_0_1)
  Species: Schmidtea mediterranea
  Insert size (bp): 452
  Cloning method: Restriction Enzyme; 5′ cloning site Eam1105I (destroyed during cloning); 3′ cloning site Eam1105I (destroyed during cloning)
  Sequencing primers: 5′ T3; 3′ Sp6
Terms and licenses: Academic/Nonprofit Terms; Industry Terms: Not Available to Industry
Depositor comments: Cloning primers: F-CGGTTACAGCGATGAAGACA, R-GAGAGTGACGGCAGAGTTCC
How to cite: pRRG764-SoxB2-2 was a gift from Phillip Newmark (Addgene plasmid # 99088 ; http://n2t.net/addgene:99088 ; RRID:Addgene_99088)
